Addgene plasmid #62312: pACYC-LIC+
Purpose: (Empty Backbone) E. coli pACYC based expression vector with N-terminal Hexa-HIS and a thrombin protease cleavage site
Depositing lab: Cheryl Arrowsmith. Depositing organization: University of Toronto.
Backbone
  Vector backbone: pACYC-RIL
  Backbone manufacturer: Structural Genomics Consortium
  Vector type: Bacterial Expression
  Promoter: T7-lacO
  Tag / fusion protein: 6xHis (N terminal on backbone); thrombin protease cleavage site (N terminal on backbone)
Growth in bacteria
  Bacterial resistance: Chloramphenicol, 25 μg/mL
  Growth temperature: 37°C
  Growth strain: DH5alpha
  Copy number: Low Copy
Gene/Insert
  Cloning method: Ligation Independent Cloning
  Sequencing primers: 5′ T7-Fwd; 3′ T7-Rev
Terms and licenses: Academic/Nonprofit Terms; Industry Terms: Not Available to Industry
How to cite: pACYC-LIC+ was a gift from Cheryl Arrowsmith (Addgene plasmid # 62312 ; http://n2t.net/addgene:62312 ; RRID:Addgene_62312)
