[The description below was written by a language model from this plasmid's Addgene catalogue record.]
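Description:
pACYC-LIC+ is an empty bacterial expression backbone for producing recombinant proteins in E. coli. It is derived from pACYC-RIL and was developed in a structural genomics setting. As a pACYC-type plasmid it is maintained at low copy number and is selected with chloramphenicol. pACYC vectors generally carry the p15A origin of replication, which is compatible with the ColE1/pMB1-type origins found in most common expression plasmids. The record itself does not list the origin or provide a feature table, so the exact arrangement of elements cannot be confirmed here.

Expression is driven by a T7-lacO promoter, a T7 RNA polymerase promoter paired with a lac operator. Transcription therefore depends on a host supplying T7 RNA polymerase and is held in check by Lac repressor until induction. No insert is present. Open reading frames are introduced by ligation-independent cloning, in which complementary single-stranded overhangs on the vector and PCR product anneal without the need for ligase. The cloned protein is produced with an N-terminal hexahistidine tag followed by a thrombin protease cleavage site, allowing purification by immobilised metal affinity chromatography and later removal of the tag. Inserts can be checked with standard T7 forward and reverse primers flanking the cloning site.

The record states no use beyond tagged expression in E. coli. However, the chloramphenicol marker and pACYC replicon make vectors of this kind well suited to co-expression alongside a second, compatible plasmid, for example when reconstituting protein complexes.
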