>Addgene plasmid #62312 | pACYC-LIC+ | depositor partial sequence | sequence record 102248 | 0-6800bp
CGCCGCTAGGTGTGCGAGTTCAAGTCTCGCCTCCCGCACCATTCACCAGAAAGCGTTGATCGGATGCCCT
CGAGTCGGGCAGCGTTGGGTCCTGGCCACGGGTGCGCATGATCGTGCTCCTGTCGTTGAGGACCCGGCTA
GGCTGGCGGGGTTGCCTTACTGGTTAGCAGAATGAATCACCGATACGCGAGCGAACGTGAAGCGACTGCT
GCTGCAAAACGTCTGCGACCTGAGCAACAACATGAATGGTCTTCGGTTTCCGTGTTTCGTAAAGTCTGGA
AACGCGGAAGTCCCCTACGTGCTGCTGAAGTTGCCCGCAACAGAGAGTGGAACCAACCGGTGATACCACG
ATACTATGACTGAGAGTCAACGCCATGAGCGGCCTCATTTCTTATTCTGAGTTACAACAGTCCGCACCGC
TGCCGGTAGCTCCTTCCGGTGGGCGCGGGGCATGACTATCGTCGCCGCACTTATGACTGTCTTCTTTATC
ATGCAACTCGTAGGACAGGTGCCGGCAGCGCCCAACAGTCCCCCGGCCACGGGGCCTGCCACCATACCCA
CGCCGAAACAAGCGCCCTGCACCATTATGTTCCGGATCTGCATCGCAGGATGCTGCTGGCTACCCTGTGG
AACACCTACATCTGTATTAACGAAGCGCTAACCGTTTTTATCAGGCTCTGGGAGGCAGAATAAATGATCA
TATCGTCAATTATTACCTCCACGGGGAGAGCCTGAGCAAACTGGCCTCAGGAGTCATGCCCCGCGCCCAC
CGGAAGGAGCTGACTGGGTTGAAGGCTCTCAAGGGCATCGGTCGAGATCCCGGTGCCTAATGAGTGAGCT
AACTTACATTAATTGCGTTGCGCTCACTGCCCGCTTTCCAGTCGGGAAACCTGTCGTGCCAGCTGCATTA
ATGAATCGGCCAACGCGCGGGGAGAGGCGGTTTGCGTATTGGGCGCCAGGGTGGTTTTTCTTTTCACCAG
TGAGACGGGCAACAGCTGATTGCCCTTCACCGCCTGGCCCTGAGAGAGTTGCAGCAAGCGGTCCACGCTG
GTTTGCCCCAGCAGGCGAAAATCCTGTTTGATGGTGGTTAACGGCGGGATATAACATGAGCTGTCTTCGG
TATCGTCGTATCCCACTACCGAGATATCCGCACCAACGCGCAGCCCGGACTCGGTAATGGCGCGCATTGC
GCCCAGCGCCATCTGATCGTTGGCAACCAGCATCGCAGTGGGAACGATGCCCTCATTCAGCATTTGCATG
GTTTGTTGAAAACCGGACATGGCACTCCAGTCGCCTTCCCGTTCCGCTATCGGCTGAATTTGATTGCGAG
TGAGATATTTATGCCAGCCAGCCAGACGCAGACGCGCCGAGACAGAACTTAATGGGCCCGCTAACAGCGC
GATTTGCTGGTGACCCAATGCGACCAGATGCTCCACGCCCAGTCGCGTACCGTCTTCATGGGAGAAAATA
ATACTGTTGATGGGTGTCTGGTCAGAGACATCAAGAAATAACGCCGGAACATTAGTGCAGGCAGCTTCCA
CAGCAATGGCATCCTGGTCATCCAGCGGATAGTTAATGATCAGCCCACTGACGCGTTGCGCGAGAAGATT
GTGCACCGCCGCTTTACAGGCTTCGACGCCGCTTCGTTCTACCATCGACACCACCACGCTGGCACCCAGT
TGATCGGCGCGAGATTTAATCGCCGCGACAATTTGCGACGGCGCGTGCAGGGCCAGACTGGAGGTGGCAA
CGCCAATCAGCAACGACTGTTTGCCCGCCAGTTGTTGTGCCACGCGGTTGGGAATGTAATTCAGCTCCGC
CATCGCCGCTTCCACTTTTTCCCGCGTTTTCGCAGAAACGTGGCTGGCCTGGTTCACCACGCGGGAAACG
GTCTGATAAGAGACACCGGCATACTCTGCGACATCGTATAACGTTACTGGTTTCACATTCACCACCCTGA
ATTGACTCTCTTCCGGGCGCTATCATGCCATACCGCGAAAGGTTTTGCGCCATTCGATGGTGTCCGGGAT
CTCGACGCTCTCCCTTATGCGACTCCTGCATTAGGAAGCAGCCCAGTAGTAGGTTGAGGCCGTTGAGCAC
CGCCGCCGCAAGGAATGGTGCATGCAAGGAGATGGCGCCCAACAGTCCCCCGGCCACGGGGCCTGCCACC
ATACCCACGCCGAAACAAGCGCTCATGAGCCCGAAGTGGCGAGCCCGATCTTCCCCATCGGTGATGTCGG
CGATATAGGCGCCAGCAACCGCACCTGTGGCGCCGGTGATGCCGGCCACGATGCGTCCGGCGTAGAGGAT
CGAGATCTCGATCCCGCGAAATTAATACGACTCACTATAGGGGAATTGTGAGCGGATAACAATTCCCCTC
TAGAAATAATTTTGTTTAACTTTAAGAAGGAGATATACATATGGGCAGCAGCCATCATCATCATCATCAC
AGCAGCGGCCTGGTTCCGCGTGGTAGTAGAGACCCTGAAAGATCCATAACTTCGTATAGCATACATTATA
CGAAGTTATGCGGCCGCGACGTCCACATATACCTGCCGTTCACTATTATTTAGTGAAATGAGATATTATG
ATATTTTCTGAATTGTGATTAAAAAGGCAACTTTATGCCCATGCAACAGAAACTATAAAAAATACAGAGA
ATGAAAAGAAACAGATAGATTTTTTAGTTCTTTAGGCCCGTAGTCTGCAAATCCTTTTATGATTTTCTAT
CAAACAAAAGAGGAAAATAGACCAGTTGCAATCCAAACGAGAGTCTAATAGAATGAGGTCGAAAAGTAAA
TCGCGCGGGTTTGTTACTGATAAAGCAGGCAAGACCTAAAATGTGTAAAGGGCAAAGTGTATACTTTGGC
GTCACCCCTTACATATTTTAGGTCTTTTTTTATTGTGCGTAACTAACTTGCCATCTTCAAACAGGAGGGC
TGGAAGAAGCAGACCGCTAACACAGTACATAAAAAAGGAGACATGAACGATGAACATCAAAAAGTTTGCA
AAACAAGCAACAGTATTAACCTTTACTACCGCACTGCTGGCAGGAGGCGCAACTCAAGCGTTTGCGAAAG
AAACGAACCAAAAGCCATATAAGGAAACATACGGCATTTCCCATATTACACGCCATGATATGCTGCAAAT
CCCTGAACAGCAAAAAAATGAAAAATATCAAGTTCCTGAGTTCGATTCGTCCACAATTAAAAATATCTCT
TCTGCAAAAGGCCTGGACGTTTGGGACAGCTGGCCATTACAAAACGCTGACGGCACTGTCGCAAACTATC
ACGGCTACCACATCGTCTTTGCATTAGCCGGAGATCCTAAAAATGCGGATGACACATCGATTTACATGTT
CTATCAAAAAGTCGGCGAAACTTCTATTGACAGCTGGAAAAACGCTGGCCGCGTCTTTAAAGACAGCGAC
AAATTCGATGCAAATGATTCTATCCTAAAAGACCAAACACAAGAATGGTCAGGTTCAGCCACATTTACAT
CTGACGGAAAAATCCGTTTATTCTACACTGATTTCTCCGGTAAACATTACGGCAAACAAACACTGACAAC
TGCACAAGTTAACGTATCAGCATCAGACAGCTCTTTGAACATCAACGGTGTAGAGGATTATAAATCAATC
TTTGACGGTGACGGAAAAACGTATCAAAATGTACAGCAGTTCATCGATGAAGGCAACTACAGCTCAGGCG
ACAACCATACGCTGAGAGATCCTCACTACGTAGAAGATAAAGGCCACAAATACTTAGTATTTGAAGCAAA
CACTGGAACTGAAGATGGCTACCAAGGCGAAGAATCTTTATTTAACAAAGCATACTATGGCAAAAGCACA
TCATTCTTCCGTCAAGAAAGTCAAAAACTTCTGCAAAGCGATAAAAAACGCACGGCTGAGTTAGCAAACG
GCGCTCTCGGTATGATTGAGCTAAACGATGATTACACACTGAAAAAAGTGATGAAACCGCTGATTGCATC
TAACACAGTAACAGATGAAATTGAACGCGCGAACGTCTTTAAAATGAACGGCAAATGGTACCTGTTCACT
GACTCCCGCGGATCAAAAATGACGATTGACGGCATTACGTCTAACGATATTTACATGCTTGGTTATGTTT
CTAATTCTTTAACTGGCCCATACAAGCCGCTGAACAAAACTGGCCTTGTGTTAAAAATGGATCTTGATCC
TAACGATGTAACCTTTACTTACTCACACTTCGCTGTACCTCAAGCGAAAGGAAACAATGTCGTGATTACA
AGCTATATGACAAACAGAGGATTCTACGCAGACAAACAATCAACGTTTGCGCCTAGCTTCCTGCTGAACA
TCAAAGGCAAGAAAACATCTGTTGTCAAAGACAGCATCCTTGAACAAGGACAATTAACAGTTAACAAATA
AAAACGCAAAAGAAAATGCCGATATCCTATTGGCATTGACGTCAGGTGGCACTTTTCGGTCTCGTGATGA
CGAAGCTTGCGGCCGCACTCGAGCACCACCACCACCACCACTGAGATCCGGCTGCTAACAAAGCCCGAAA
GGAAGCTGAGTTGGCTGCTGCCACCGCTGAGCAATAACTAGCATAACCCCTTGGGGCCTCTAAACGGGTC
TTGAGGGGTTTTTTGCTGAAACCTCAGGCATTTGAGAAGCACACGGTCACACTGCTTCCGGTAGTCAATA
AACCGGTAAACCAGCAATAGACATAAGCGGCTATTTAACGACCCTGCCCTGAACCGACGACCGGGTCGAA
TTTGCTTTCGAATTTCTGCCATTCATCCGCTTATTATCACTTATTCAGGCGTAGCACCAGGCGTTTAAGG
GCACCAATAACTGCCTTAAAAAAATTACGCCCCGCCCTGCCACTCATCGCAGTACTGTTGTAATTCATTA
AGCATTCTGCCGACATGGAAGCCATCACAGACGGCATGATGAACCTGAATCGCCAGCGGCATCAGCACCT
TGTCGCCTTGCGTATAATATTTGCCCATGGTGAAAACGGGGGCGAAGAAGTTGTCCATATTGGCCACGTT
TAAATCAAAACTGGTGAAACTCACCCAGGGATTGGCTGAGACGAAAAACATATTCTCAATAAACCCTTTA
GGGAAATAGGCCAGGTTTTCACCGTAACACGCCACATCTTGCGAATATATGTGTAGAAACTGCCGGAAAT
CGTCGTGGTATTCACTCCAGAGCGATGAAAACGTTTCAGTTTGCTCATGGAAAACGGTGTAACAAGGGTG
AACACTATCCCATATCACCAGCTCACCGTCTTTCATTGCCATACGGAATTCCGGATGAGCATTCATCAGG
CGGGCAAGAATGTGAATAAAGGCCGGATAAAACTTGTGCTTATTTTTCTTTACGGTCTTTAAAAAGGCCG
TAATATCCAGCTGAACGGTCTGGTTATAGGTACATTGAGCAACTGACTGAAATGCCTCAAAATGTTCTTT
ACGATGCCATTGGGATATATCAACGGTGGTATATCCAGTGATTTTTTTCTCCATTTTAGCTTCCTTAGCT
CCTGAAAATCTCGATAACTCAAAAAATACGCCCGGTAGTGATCTTATTTCATTATGGTGAAAGTTGGAAC
CTCTTACGTGCCGATCAACGTCTCATTTTCGCCAAAAGTTGGCCCAGGGCTTCCCGGTATCAACAGGGAC
ACCAGGATTTATTTATTCTGCGAAGTGATCTTCCGTCACAGGTATTTATTCGGCGCAAAGTGCGTCGGGT
GATGCTGCCAACTTACTGATTTAGTGTATGATGGTGTTTTTGAGGTGCTCCAGTGGCTTCTGTTTCTATC
AGCTGTCCCTCCTGTTCAGCTACTGACGGGGTGGTGCGTAACGGCAAAAGCACCGCCGGACATCAGCGCT
AGCGGAGTGTATACTGGCTTACTATGTTGGCACTGATGAGGGTGTCAGTGAAGTGCTTCATGTGGCAGGA
GAAAAAAGGCTGCACCGGTGCGTCAGCAGAATATGTGATACAGGATATATTCCGCTTCCTCGCTCACTGA
CTCGCTACGCTCGGTCGTTCGACTGCGGCGAGCGGAAATGGCTTACGAACGGGGCGGAGATTTCCTGGAA
GATGCCAGGAAGATACTTAACAGGGAAGTGAGAGGGCCGCGGCAAAGCCGTTTTTCCATAGGCTCCGCCC
CCCTGACAAGCATCACGAAATCTGACGCTCAAATCAGTGGTGGCGAAACCCGACAGGACTATAAAGATAC
CAGGCGTTTCCCCCTGGCGGCTCCCTCGTGCGCTCTCCTGTTCCTGCCTTTCGGTTTACCGGTGTCATTC
CGCTGTTATGGCCGGTTTGTCTCATTCCACGCCTGACACTCAGTTCCGGGTAGGCAGTTCGCTCCAAGCT
GGACTGTATGCACGAACCCCCCGTTCAGTCCGACCGCTGCGCCTTATCCGGTAACTATCGTCTTGAGTCC
AACCCGGAAAGACATGCAAAAGCACCACTGGCAGCAGCCACTGGTAATTGATTTAGAGGAGTTAGTCTTG
AAGTCATGCGCCGGTTAAGGCTAAACTGAAAGGACAAGTTTTGGTGACTGCGCTCCTCCAAGCCAGTTAC
CTCGGTTCAAAGAGTTGGTAGCTCAGAGAACCTTCGAAAAACCGCCCTGCAAGGCGGTTTTTTCGTTTTC
AGAGCAAGAGATTACGCGCAGACCAAAACGATCTCAAGAAGATCATCTTATTAATCAGATAAAATATTTC
TAGATTTCAGTGCAATTTATCTCTTCAAATGTAGCACCTGAAGTCAGCCCCATACGATATAAGTTGTAAT
TCTCATGTTTGACAGCTTATCATCGATAAGCTTGCATGCATCCATCAAAAAAATATTGACAACATAAAAA
ACTTTGTGTTATACTTGTAACGCTACATGGAGATTAACTCAATCTAGCTAGAGAGGCTTTACACTTTATG
CTTCCGGCTCGTATAATGTGTGGAATTGTGAGCGGATAACAATTTCACACAGGAAACAGCTATGACCATG
ATTACGGATTCACTGGAACTCTAGACCAAAGAGAGGACACAATGCAGGGTTCTGTGACAGAGTTTCTAAA
ACCGCGCCTGGTTGATATCGAGCAAGTGAGTTCGACGCACGCCAAGGTGACCCTTGAGCCTTTAGAGCGT
GGCTTTGGCCATACTCTGGGTAACGCACTGCGCCGTATTCTGCTCTCATCGATGCCGGGTTGCGCGGTGA
CCGAGGTTGAGATTGATGGTGTACTACATGAGTACAGCACCAAAGAAGGCGTTCAGGAAGATATCCTGGA
AATCCTGCTCAACCTGAAAGGGCTGGCGGTGAGAGTTCAGGGCAAAGATGAAGTTATTCTTACCTTGAAT
AAATCTGGCATTGGCCCTGTGACTGCAGCCGATATCACCCACGACGGTGATGTCGAAATCGTCAAGCCGC
AGCACGTGATCTGCCACCTGACCGATGAGAACGCGTCTATTAGCATGCGTATCAAAGTTCAGCGCGGTCG
TGGTTATGTGCCGGCTTCTACCCGAATTCATTCGGAAGAAGATGAGCGCCCAATCGGCCGTCTGCTGGTC
GACGCATGCTACAGCCCTGTGGAGCGTATTGCCTACAATGTTGAAGCAGCGCGTGTAGAACAGCGTACCG
ACCTGGACAAGCTGGTCATCGAAATGGAAACCAACGGCACAATCGATCCTGAAGAGGCGATTCGTCGTGC
GGCAACCATTCTGGCTGAACAACTGG
