>Addgene plasmid #62312 | pACYC-LIC+ | addgene partial sequence | sequence record 103894 | T7 5'-TAATACGACTCACTATAGGG-3'
ATATACATATGGGCAGCAGCCATCATCATCATCATCACAGCAGCGGCCTGGTTCCGCGTGGTAGTAGAGA
CCCTGAAAGATCCATAACTTCGTATAGCATACATTATACGAAGTTATGCGGCCGCGACGTCCACATATAC
CTGCCGTTCACTATTATTTAGTGAAATGAGATATTATGATATTTTCTGAATTGTGATTAAAAAGGCAACT
TTATGCCCATGCAACAGAAACTATAAAAAATACAGAGAATGAAAAGAAACAGATAGATTTTTTAGTTCTT
TAGGCCCGTAGTCTGCAAATCCTTTTATGATTTTCTATCAAACAAAAGAGGAAAATAGACCAGTTGCAAT
CCAAACGAGAGTCTAATAGAATGAGGTCGAAAAGTAAATCGCGCGGGTTTGTTACTGATAAAGCAGGCAA
GACCTAAAATGTGTAAAGGGCAAAGTGTATACTTTGGCGTCACCCCTTACATATTTTAGGTCTTTTTTTA
TTGTGCGTAACTAACTTGCCATCTTCAAACAGGAGGGCTGGAAGAAGCAGACCGCTAACACAGTACATAA
AAAAGGAGACATGAACGATGAACATCAAAAAGTTTGCAAAACAAGCAACAGTA
