>Addgene plasmid #62312 | pACYC-LIC+ | addgene partial sequence | sequence record 103895 | T7term 5'-GCTAGTTATTGCTCAGCGG-3'
CAGCCGGATCTCAGTGGTGGTGGTGGTGGTGCTCGAGTGCGGCCGCAAGCTTCGTCATCACGAGACCGAA
AAGTGCCACCTGACGTCAATGCCAATAGGATATCGGCATTTTCTTTTGCGTTTTTATTTGTTAACTGTTA
ATTGTCCTTGTTCAAGGATGCTGTCTTTGACAACAGATGTTTTCTTGCCTTTGATGTTCAGCAGGAAGCT
AGGCGCAAACGTTGATTGTTTGTCTGCGTAGAATCCTCTGTTTGTCATATAGCTTGTAATCACGACATTG
TTTCCTTTCGCTTGAGGTACAGCGAAGTGTGAGTAAGTAAAGGTTACATCGTTAGGATCAAGATCCATTT
TTAACACAAGGCCAGTTTTGTTCAGCGGCTTGTATGGGCCAGTTAAAGAATTAGAAACATAACCAAGCAT
GTAAATATCGTTAGACGTAATGCCGTCAATCGTCATTTTTGATCCGCGGGAGTCAGTGAACAGGTACCAT
TTGCCGTTCATTTTAAAGACGTTCGCGCGTTCAATTTCATCTGTTACTGTGTTAGATGCAATCAGCGGTT
TCATCACTTTTTTCAGTGTGTAATCATCGTTTAGCTC
